>Addgene plasmid #42942 | EF13E | addgene partial sequence | sequence record 59581 | hLINE1-F1 5'-tctacaccgaaaacccatctg-3'
CCACAAAGATGGGGAAAAAACAGAACAGAAAAACTGGAAACTCTAAAACGCAGAGCGCCTCTCCTCCTCC
AAAGGAACGCAGTTCCTCACCAGCAACAGAACAAAGCTGGATGGAGAATGATTTTGATGAGCTGAGAGAA
GAAGGCTTCAGACGATCAAATTACTCTGAGCTACGGGAGGACATTCAAACCAAAGGCAAAGAAGTTGAAA
ACTTTGAAAAAAATTTAGAAGAATGTATAACTAGAATAACCAATACAGAGAAGTGCTTAAAGGAGCTGAT
GGAGCTGAAAACCAAGGCTCGAGAACTACGTGAAGAATGCAGAAGCCTCAGGAGCCGATGCGATCAACTG
GAAGAAAGGGTATCAGCAATGGAAGATGAAATGAATGAAATGAAGCGAGAAGGGAAGTTTAGAGAAAAAA
GAATAAAAAGAAATGAGCAAAGCCTCCAAGAAATATGGGACTATGTGAAAAGACCAAATCTACGTCTGAT
TGGTGTACCTGAAAGTGATGTGGAGAATGGAACCAAGTTGGAAAACACTCTGCAGGATATTATCCAGGAG
AACTTCCCCAATCTAGCAAGGCAGGCCAACGTTCAGATTCAGGAAATACAGAGAACGCCACAAAGATACT
CCTCGAGAAGAGCAACTCCAAGACACATAATTGTCAGATTCACCAAAGTTGAAATGAAGGAAAAAATGTT
AAGGGCAGCCAGAGAGAAAGGTCGGGTTACCCTCAAAGGAAAGCCCATCAGACTAACAGCGGATCTCTCG
GCAGAAACCCTACAAGCCAGAAGAGAGTGGGGGCCAATATTCAACATTCTTAAAGAAAAGAATTTTCAAC
CCAGAATTTCATATCCAGCCAAACTAAGCTTCATAAGTGAAGGAGAAATAAAATAC
