>Addgene plasmid #42942 | EF13E | addgene partial sequence | sequence record 59582 | hLINE1-F2 5'-gaaggaagcgctaaacatgg-3'
GCCGCTGCAAAATCATGCCAAAATGTAAAGACCATCGAGACTAGGAAGAAACTGCATCAACTAATGAGCA
AAATCACCAGCTAACATCATAATGACAGGATCAAATTCACACATAACAATATTAACTTTAAATATAAATG
GACTAAATTCTGCAATTAAAAGACACAGACTGGCAAGTTGGATAAAGAGTCAAGACCCATCAGTGTGCTG
CATTCAGGAAACCCATCTCACGTGCAGAGACACACATAGGCTCAAAATAAAAGGATGGAGGAAGATCTAC
CAAGCCAATGGAAAACAAAAAAAGGCAGGGGTTGCAATCCTAGTCTCTGATAAAACAGACTTTAAACCAA
CAAAGATCAAAAGAGACAAAGAAGGCCATTACATAATGGTAAAGGGATCAATTCAACAAGAGGAGCTAAC
TATCCTAAATATTTATGCACCCAATACAGGAGCACCCAGATTCATAAAGCAAGTCCTCAGTGACCTACAA
AGAGACTTAGACTCCCACACATTAATAATGGGAGACTTTAACACCCCACTGTCAACATTAGACAGATCAA
CGAGACAGAAAGTCAACAAGGATACCCAGGAATTGAACTCAGCTCTGCACCAAGCAGACCTAATAGACAT
CTACAGAACTCTCCACCCCAAATCAACAGAATATACCTTTTTTTCAGCACCACACCACACCTATTCCAAA
ATTGCGCACATAGTTGGAAGTAAAGCTCTCCTCAGCAAATGTAAAAGAACAGAAATTATAACAAACTATC
TCTCAGACCACAGTGCAATCAAACTAGAACTCAGGATTAAGAATCTCACTCAAAGCCGCTCAACTACATG
GAAACTGAACAACCTGCTCCTGAATGACTACTGGGTACATAACGAAATGAAGGCAGAAATAAAGATGTTC
TTTGAAACCAACGAGAACAAAGAC
