>Addgene plasmid #42942 | EF13E | addgene partial sequence | sequence record 59601 | EGFP-C 5'-CATGGTCCTGCTGGAGTTCGTG-3'
CGCTATCAGGACATAGCGTTGGCTACCCGTGATATTGCTGAAGAGCTTGGCGGCGAATGGGCTGACCGCT
TCCTCGTGCTTTACGGTATCGCCGCTCCCGATTCGCAGCGCATCGCCTTCTATCGCCTTCTTGACGAGTT
CTTCTGAGGGGATCGGCAATAAAAAGACAGAATAAAACGCACGGGTGTTGGGTCGTTTGTTCGGATCGAT
CCGTCGATACATGTGCCATGCTGGTGCGCTGCACCCACTAATGTGTCATCTAGCATTAGGTATATCTCCC
AATGCTATCCCTCCCCCCTCCCCCGACCCCACCACAGTCCCCAGAGTGTGATATTCCCCTTCCTGTGTCC
ATGTGATCTCATTGTTCAATTCCCACCTATGAGTGAGAATATGCGGTGTTTGGTTTTTTGTTCTTGCGAT
AGTTTACTGAGAATGATGGTTTCCAATTTCATCCATGTCCCTACAAAGGATATGAACTCATCATTTTTTA
TGGCTGCATAGTATTCCATGGTGTATATGTGCCACATTTTCTTAATCCAGTCTATCATTGTTGGACATTT
GGGTTGGTTCCAAGTCTTTGCTATTGTGAATAGTGCCGCAATAAACATACGTGTGCATGTGTCTTTATAG
CAGCATGATTTATACTCATTTGGGTATATACCCAGTAATGGGATGGCTGGGTCAAATGGTGTTTCTAGTT
CTAGATCCCTGAGGAATCGCCACACTGACTTCCACAATGGTTGAACTAG
