[The description below was written by a language model from this plasmid's Addgene catalogue record.]
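Description:
EF13E is a mammalian expression plasmid for measuring human LINE-1 (L1) retrotransposition in cultured cells. It carries an endonuclease-deficient version of the element. The backbone is pCEP4, modified by blunt ligation of a fragment from pPur into the NruI site to add a puromycin resistance cassette. Transfected mammalian cells can therefore be selected with either puromycin or the hygromycin marker native to pCEP4. The plasmid is propagated in E. coli under ampicillin selection, and the listed total size is about 23 kb.

The insert is a roughly 7.9 kb human L1 element, transcribed from its own 5′UTR promoter and an upstream CMV major immediate-early promoter. It was derived from the retrotransposition-competent L1RP-EGFP plasmid EF06R by replacing an AgeI–BclI fragment with the corresponding region of JM102D205A. The result is a hybrid L1RP/L1.3 element, since L1.3 differs from L1RP at ten bases within the swapped segment. This fragment introduces a D205A point mutation in the EN domain that abolishes endonuclease function. An I-to-T substitution near the end of ORF2 is noted by the depositor as not expected to affect function.

At the 3′ end, the element carries an EGFP reporter cassette on the opposite strand. In L1 reporters of this type, such a cassette is generally arranged so that fluorescence appears only after the L1 transcript has been reverse transcribed and integrated, though the record does not detail the cassette's internal structure.

EF13E is meant to be compared with the matched L1.3-swap control EF12J, the parental EF06R and the ORF1-mutant "dead" control EF05J. These comparisons distinguish endonuclease-dependent from endonuclease-independent retrotransposition, as in the associated study of gamma radiation effects on L1 mobility.
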