Addgene plasmid #42942: EF13E
Depositing lab: Eline Luning Prak. Depositing organization: University of Pennsylvania. Publication: Gamma radiation increases endonuclease-dependent L1 retrotransposition in a cultured cell assay. Farkash EA, Kao GD, Horman SR, Prak ET. Nucleic Acids Res. 2006 Feb 28;34(4):1196-204. Print 2006. 10.1093/nar/gkj522 PubMed 16507671.
Backbone
  Vector backbone: pCEP4
  Backbone manufacturer: Invitrogen
  Backbone size w/o insert (bp): 10410
  Total vector size (bp): 23135
  Modifications to backbone: Blunt ligation of nt 1-1392 of pPur (BD/Clontech) into the NruI site of pCEP4 to insert PuroR
  Vector type: Mammalian Expression
  Selectable markers: Puromycin, Hygromycin
Growth in bacteria
  Bacterial resistance: Ampicillin, 100 μg/mL
  Growth temperature: 37°C
  Growth strain: DH5alpha
  Copy number: Unknown
Gene/Insert
  Gene/Insert name: EN- Human L1 element (alt names: LINE-1; Long Interspersed Element 1; L1RT)
  Species: H. sapiens (human)
  Insert size (bp): 7904
  Mutation: AgeI-BclI fragment swapped with nt 1927-3708 from JM102D205A to create a hybrid L1RP/L1.3 element (L1.3 differs from L1RP by 10 base changes in the swapped region). Endonuclease function-abrogating D205A point mutation in the EN domain
  GenBank ID: M80343.1
  Entrez Gene: L1RE1 (a.k.a. L1.2, LRE1)
  Promoter: CMV MIE, L1 5'UTR
  Tag / fusion protein: EGFP (opposite strand) (C terminal on insert)
  Cloning method: Unknown
  Sequencing primers: 5′ pCEP_fwd; LNCX; 3′ EGFP-C
Terms and licenses: Academic/Nonprofit Terms; Industry Terms: Not Available to Industry
Depositor comments: These plasmids consist of the L1RP element tagged with an enhanced green fluorescent protein (EGFP) cassette (pL1RP-EGFP) in a pCEP4 backbone (Invitrogen). The L1 element is driven by its 5′-UTR and an upstream CMV MIE promoter. L1-EGFP (EF06R, Addgene plasmid #42940) was derived from L1RP-EGFP by blunt ligation of 1–1392 nt of pPur (BD/Clontech) into the NruI site of pCEP4. A negative control ‘dead’ L1-EGFP (EF05J, Addgene plasmid #42941) was similarly derived from pL1RP(JM111)-EGFP, which contains disabling mutations in ORF1. An EN− plasmid (EF13E, Addgene plasmid #42942) was created by swapping 1927–3708 nt (Age I–Bcl I) from JM102D205A, which contains an endonuclease function-abrogating D205A point mutation in the EN domain, into EF06R. A control plasmid (EF12J, Addgene plasmid #42943) was similarly derived from JM102. JM102 and JM102D205A are derived from L1.3, which differs from L1RP by 10 base changes in the region swapped. I->T substitution at the end of ORF 2 should not affect plasmid function.
How to cite: EF13E was a gift from Eline Luning Prak (Addgene plasmid # 42942 ; http://n2t.net/addgene:42942 ; RRID:Addgene_42942)
